Addgene plasmid #207589: pJS104
Purpose: GFP-TolA deltaII expression
Depositing lab: Colin Kleanthous. Depositing organization: University of Oxford. Publication: Tunable force transduction through the Escherichia coli cell envelope. Williams-Jones DP, Webby MN, Press CE, Gradon JM, Armstrong SR, Szczepaniak J, Kleanthous C. Proc Natl Acad Sci U S A. 2023 Nov 21;120(47):e2306707120. doi: 10.1073/pnas.2306707120. Epub 2023 Nov 16. PubMed 37972066.
Backbone
  Vector backbone: pBAD24
  Vector type: Bacterial Expression
Growth in bacteria
  Bacterial resistance: Ampicillin, 100 μg/mL
  Growth temperature: 37°C
  Growth strain: DH5alpha
  Copy number: Unknown
Gene/Insert
  Gene/Insert name: GFP-TolA deltaII
  Species: E. coli
  Insert size (bp): 1230
  Cloning method: Ligation Independent Cloning
Terms and licenses: Academic/Nonprofit Terms; Industry Terms: Not Available to Industry
How to cite: pJS104 was a gift from Colin Kleanthous (Addgene plasmid # 207589 ; http://n2t.net/addgene:207589 ; RRID:Addgene_207589)
