[The description below was written by a language model from this plasmid's Addgene catalogue record and pLannotate feature annotations shown in this document.]
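Description:
pJS104 is a bacterial expression plasmid built on the pBAD24 backbone that places a GFP-TolA fusion lacking TolA domain II under arabinose control in E. coli. The sequenced record is 5,771 nt. The plasmid carries the divergently transcribed araC regulator gene and the araBAD promoter, so expression of the insert is induced by L-arabinose and can be titrated by inducer level, which is the standard behaviour of pBAD vectors. Propagation relies on a ColE1/pMB1-type origin, and selection is by ampicillin through the bla (AmpR) gene with its own promoter. An M13 phage origin is also present. Short remnants of bom, rop, the tetracycline resistance gene and its promoter are pBR322-derived backbone fragments and are not functional markers. The catalogue lists the copy number as unknown.

Downstream of the araBAD promoter, the open reading frame begins with GFPmut2, a rapidly maturing green fluorescent protein variant. This is followed by a short segment annotated as a fragment of the T7 gene 10 leader tag, which sits where a linker would between the two fusion partners. Two separate tolA fragments come next: a short N-terminal portion and a longer C-terminal portion. This split is consistent with the "deltaII" name, meaning an internal deletion of TolA's central domain II that keeps the flanking regions. The recorded insert size is 1,230 bp. Transcription ends at the rrnB T1 and T2 terminators, which are preceded by a 5S rRNA segment.

TolA is part of the Tol-Pal system, which contributes to outer membrane invagination during cell division and to outer membrane integrity. The construct lets a fluorescently tagged, domain II-deleted TolA be expressed and visualised in E. coli. The associated study examined force transduction through the cell envelope.
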