Features (pLannotate 1.2.2; 19 found; start..end, strand, type, name):
     96..974     -  CDS            araC: L-arabinose regulatory protein; araC
   1001..1285    +  promoter       araBAD promoter: araBAD; promoter of the L-arabinose operon of E. coli; the araC regulatory gene is transcribed in the opposite direction (Guzman et al., 1995)
   1322..1342    +  misc_feature   MCS (fragment): pUC18/19 multiple cloning site
   1343..2056    +  CDS            GFPmut2: GFPmut2 is a basic (constitutively fluorescent) green fluorescent protein published in 1996, derived from Aequorea victoria. It is reported to be a very rapidly-maturing weak dimer.
   2057..2086    +  CDS            T7 tag (gene 10 leader) (fragment): leader peptide from bacteriophage T7 gene 10 promotes efficient translation in E. coli
   2099..2224    +  CDS            tolA (fragment): TOLA_ECOLI - Also known as cim, excC, lky. Experimental evidence at protein level: Swiss-Prot protein existence level 1. Part of the Tol-Pal system, which plays a role in outer membrane invagination during cell division and is important for maintaining outer membrane integrity (PubMed:1683466, PubMed:8416897, PubMed:11115123, PubMed:11994151, PubMed:17233825). The Tol-Pal system is also required for polar localization of chemoreceptors clusters (PubMed:24720726). The system also appears to be required for the activity of several outer membrane-localized enzymes with cell wall remodeling activi
   2246..2569    +  CDS            tolA (fragment): TOLA_ECOLI - Also known as cim, excC, lky. Experimental evidence at protein level: Swiss-Prot protein existence level 1. Part of the Tol-Pal system, which plays a role in outer membrane invagination during cell division and is important for maintaining outer membrane integrity (PubMed:1683466, PubMed:8416897, PubMed:11115123, PubMed:11994151, PubMed:17233825). The Tol-Pal system is also required for polar localization of chemoreceptors clusters (PubMed:24720726). The system also appears to be required for the activity of several outer membrane-localized enzymes with cell wall remodeling activi
   2572..2596    +  misc_feature   MCS (fragment): pUC18/19 multiple cloning site
   2680..2795    +  ncRNA          5S rRNA: Accession: RF00001 - 5S ribosomal RNA
   2799..2885    +  terminator     rrnB T1 terminator: Escherichia coli rrnB; transcription terminator T1 from the E. coli rrnB gene
   2977..3004    +  terminator     rrnB T2 terminator: transcription terminator T2 from the E. coli rrnB gene
   3023..3114    +  promoter       AmpR promoter: bla
   3115..3975    +  CDS            AmpR: β-lactamase; bla; confers resistance to ampicillin, carbenicillin, and related antibiotics
   4017..4397    +  rep_origin     M13 ori (sequence partly withheld): M13 bacteriophage origin of replication; arrow indicates direction of (+) strand synthesis
   4583..5171    +  rep_origin     ori: high-copy-number ColE1/pMB1/pBR322/pUC origin of replication
   5357..5408    -  misc_feature   bom (fragment): basis of mobility region from pBR322
   5524..5563    -  CDS            rop (fragment): Rop protein, which maintains plasmids at low copy number; rop
   5564..5749    -  CDS            TcR (fragment): tetracycline efflux protein; tet; confers resistance to tetracycline
   5759..6       +  promoter       tet promoter (fragment) (across the origin): E. coli promoter for tetracycline efflux protein gene
>Addgene plasmid #207589 | pJS104 | addgene full sequence | sequence record 414339 | Addgene NGS Result
ATCGATGCATAATGTGCCTGTCAAATGGACGAAGCAGGGATTCTGCAAACCCTATGCTACTCCGTCAAGC
CGTCAATTGTCTGATTCGTTACCAATTATGACAACTTGACGGCTACATCATTCACTTTTTCTTCACAACC
GGCACGGAACTCGCTCGGGCTGGCCCCGGTGCATTTTTTAAATACCCGCGAGAAATAGAGTTGATCGTCA
AAACCAACATTGCGACCGACGGTGGCGATAGGCATCCGGGTGGTGCTCAAAAGCAGCTTCGCCTGGCTGA
TACGTTGGTCCTCGCGCCAGCTTAAGACGCTAATCCCTAACTGCTGGCGGAAAAGATGTGACAGACGCGA
CGGCGACAAGCAAACATGCTGTGCGACGCTGGCGATATCAAAATTGCTGTCTGCCAGGTGATCGCTGATG
TACTGACAAGCCTCGCGTACCCGATTATCCATCGGTGGATGGAGCGACTCGTTAATCGCTTCCATGCGCC
GCAGTAACAATTGCTCAAGCAGATTTATCGCCAGCAGCTCCGAATAGCGCCCTTCCCCTTGCCCGGCGTT
AATGATTTGCCCAAACAGGTCGCTGAAATGCGGCTGGTGCGCTTCATCCGGGCGAAAGAACCCCGTATTG
GCAAATATTGACGGCCAGTTAAGCCATTCATGCCAGTAGGCGCGCGGACGAAAGTAAACCCACTGGTGAT
ACCATTCGCGAGCCTCCGGATGACGACCGTAGTGATGAATCTCTCCTGGCGGGAACAGCAAAATATCACC
CGGTCGGCAAACAAATTCTCGTCCCTGATTTTTCACCACCCCCTGACCGCGAATGGTGAGATTGAGAATA
TAACCTTTCATTCCCAGCGGTCGGTCGATAAAAAAATCGAGATAACCGTTGGCCTCAATCGGCGTTAAAC
CCGCCACCAGATGGGCATTAAACGAGTATCCCGGCAGCAGGGGATCATTTTGCGCTTCAGCCATACTTTT
CATACTCCCGCCATTCAGAGAAGAAACCAATTGTCCATATTGCATCAGACATTGCCGTCACTGCGTCTTT
TACTGGCTCTTCTCGCTAACCAAACCGGTAACCCCGCTTATTAAAAGCATTCTGTAACAAAGCGGGACCA
AAGCCATGACAAAAACGCGTAACAAAAGTGTCTATAATCACGGCAGAAAAGTCCACATTGATTATTTGCA
CGGCGTCACACTTTGCTATGCCATAGCATTTTTATCCATAAGATTAGCGGATCCTACCTGACGCTTTTTA
TCGCAACTCTCTACTGTTTCTCCATACCCGTTTTTTTGGGCTAGCAGGAGGAATTCACCATGGTACCCGG
GGATCCTCTAGAATGAGTAAAGGAGAAGAACTTTTCACTGGAGTTGTCCCAATTCTTGTTGAATTAGATG
GTGATGTTAATGGGCACAAATTTTCTGTCAGTGGAGAGGGTGAAGGTGATGCAACATACGGAAAACTTAC
CCTTAAATTTATTTGCACTACTGGAAAACTACCTGTTCCATGGCCAACACTTGTCACTACTTTCGCGTAT
GGTCTTCAATGCTTTGCGAGATACCCAGATCATATGAAACAGCATGACTTTTTCAAGAGTGCCATGCCCG
AAGGTTATGTACAGGAAAGAACTATATTTTTCAAAGATGACGGGAACTACAAGACACGTGCTGAAGTCAA
GTTTGAAGGTGATACCCTTGTTAATAGAATCGAGTTAAAAGGTATTGATTTTAAAGAAGATGGAAACATT
CTTGGACACAAATTGGAATACAACTATAACTCACACAATGTATACATCATGGCAGACAAACAAAAGAATG
GAATCAAAGTTAACTTCAAAATTAGACACAACATTGAAGATGGAAGCGTTCAACTAGCAGACCATTATCA
ACAAAATACTCCAATTGGCGATGGCCCTGTCCTTTTACCAGACAACCATTACCTGTCCACACAATCTGCC
CTTTCGAAAGATCCCAACGAAAAGAGAGACCACATGGTCCTTCTTGAGTTTGTAACAGCTGCTGGGATTA
CACATGGCATGGATGAACTATACAAAGCTAGCATGACTGGTGGACAGCAAATGGGTCGCGGATCCGTGTC
AAAGGCAACCGAACAAAACGACAAGCTCAAGCGGGCGATAATTATTTCAGCAGTGCTGCATGTCATCTTA
TTTGCGGCGCTGATCTGGAGTTCGTTCGATGAGAATATAGAAGCTTCAGCCGGAGGCGGCGGTGGTGGGG
GAGGGGCGAAAGGGAACAATGCTTCGCCTGCCGGGAGTGGTAATACTAAAAACAATGGCGCATCAGGGGC
CGATATCAATAACTATGCCGGGCAGATTAAATCTGCTATCGAAAGTAAGTTCTATGACGCATCGTCCTAT
GCAGGCAAAACCTGTACGCTGCGCATAAAACTGGCACCCGATGGTATGTTACTGGATATCAAACCTGAAG
GTGGCGATCCCGCACTTTGTCAGGCTGCGTTGGCAGCAGCTAAACTTGCGAAGATCCCGAAACCACCAAG
CCAGGCAGTATATGAAGTGTTCAAAAACGCGCCATTGGACTTCAAACCGTAAGTCGACCTGCAGGCATGC
AAGCTTGGCTGTTTTGGCGGATGAGAGAAGATTTTCAGCCTGATACAGATTAAATCAGAACGCAGAAGCG
GTCTGATAAAACAGAATTTGCCTGGCGGCAGTAGCGCGGTGGTCCCACCTGACCCCATGCCGAACTCAGA
AGTGAAACGCCGTAGCGCCGATGGTAGTGTGGGGTCTCCCCATGCGAGAGTAGGGAACTGCCAGGCATCA
AATAAAACGAAAGGCTCAGTCGAAAGACTGGGCCTTTCGTTTTATCTGTTGTTTGTCGGTGAACGCTCTC
CTGAGTAGGACAAATCCGCCGGGAGCGGATTTGAACGTTGCGAAGCAACGGCCCGGAGGGTGGCGGGCAG
GACGCCCGCCATAAACTGCCAGGCATCAAATTAAGCAGAAGGCCATCCTGACGGATGGCCTTTTTGCGTT
TCTACAAACTCTTTTGTTTATTTTTCTAAATACATTCAAATATGTATCCGCTCATGAGACAATAACCCTG
ATAAATGCTTCAATAATATTGAAAAAGGAAGAGTATGAGTATTCAACATTTCCGTGTCGCCCTTATTCCC
TTTTTTGCGGCATTTTGCCTTCCTGTTTTTGCTCACCCAGAAACGCTGGTGAAAGTAAAAGATGCTGAAG
ATCAGTTGGGTGCACGAGTGGGTTACATCGAACTGGATCTCAACAGCGGTAAGATCCTTGAGAGTTTTCG
CCCCGAAGAACGTTTTCCAATGATGAGCACTTTTAAAGTTCTGCTATGTGGCGCGGTATTATCCCGTGTT
GACGCCGGGCAAGAGCAACTCGGTCGCCGCATACACTATTCTCAGAATGACTTGGTTGAGTACTCACCAG
TCACAGAAAAGCATCTTACGGATGGCATGACAGTAAGAGAATTATGCAGTGCTGCCATAACCATGAGTGA
TAACACTGCGGCCAACTTACTTCTGACAACGATCGGAGGACCGAAGGAGCTAACCGCTTTTTTGCACAAC
ATGGGGGATCATGTAACTCGCCTTGATCGTTGGGAACCGGAGCTGAATGAAGCCATACCAAACGACGAGC
GTGACACCACGATGCCTGTAGCAATGGCAACAACGTTGCGCAAACTATTAACTGGCGAACTACTTACTCT
AGCTTCCCGGCAACAATTAATAGACTGGATGGAGGCGGATAAAGTTGCAGGACCACTTCTGCGCTCGGCC
CTTCCGGCTGGCTGGTTTATTGCTGATAAATCTGGAGCCGGTGAGCGTGGGTCTCGCGGTATCATTGCAG
CACTGGGGCCAGATGGTAAGCCCTCCCGTATCGTAGTTATCTACACGACGGGGAGTCAGGCAACTATGGA
TGAACGAAATAGACAGATCGCTGAGATAGGTGCCTCACTGATTAAGCATTGGTAACTGTCAGACCAAGTT
TACTCATATATACTTTAGATTGATT
[125 nt withheld, positions 4016-4140]
C
[141 nt withheld, positions 4142-4282]
CCTTTGACGTTGGAGTCCACGTTCTTT
[37 nt withheld, positions 4310-4346]
ACCCTATCTCGGGCTATTCTTTTGATTTATAAGGGATTTTGCCGATTTCGGCCTATTGGTTAAAAAATGA
GCTGATTTAACAAAAATTTAACGCGAATTTTAACAAAATATTAACGTTTACAATTTAAAAGGATCTAGGT
GAAGATCCTTTTTGATAATCTCATGACCAAAATCCCTTAACGTGAGTTTTCGTTCCACTGAGCGTCAGAC
CCCGTAGAAAAGATCAAAGGATCTTCTTGAGATCCTTTTTTTCTGCGCGTAATCTGCTGCTTGCAAACAA
AAAAACCACCGCTACCAGCGGTGGTTTGTTTGCCGGATCAAGAGCTACCAACTCTTTTTCCGAAGGTAAC
TGGCTTCAGCAGAGCGCAGATACCAAATACTGTCCTTCTAGTGTAGCCGTAGTTAGGCCACCACTTCAAG
AACTCTGTAGCACCGCCTACATACCTCGCTCTGCTAATCCTGTTACCAGTGGCTGCTGCCAGTGGCGATA
AGTCGTGTCTTACCGGGTTGGACTCAAGACGATAGTTACCGGATAAGGCGCAGCGGTCGGGCTGAACGGG
GGGTTCGTGCACACAGCCCAGCTTGGAGCGAACGACCTACACCGAACTGAGATACCTACAGCGTGAGCTA
TGAGAAAGCGCCACGCTTCCCGAAGGGAGAAAGGCGGACAGGTATCCGGTAAGCGGCAGGGTCGGAACAG
GAGAGCGCACGAGGGAGCTTCCAGGGGGAAACGCCTGGTATCTTTATAGTCCTGTCGGGTTTCGCCACCT
CTGACTTGAGCGTCGATTTTTGTGATGCTCGTCAGGGGGGCGGAGCCTATGGAAAAACGCCAGCAACGCG
GCCTTTTTACGGTTCCTGGCCTTTTGCTGGCCTTTTGCTCACATGTTCTTTCCTGCGTTATCCCCTGATT
CTGTGGATAACCGTATTACCGCCTTTGAGTGAGCTGATACCGCTCGCCGCAGCCGAACGACCGAGCGCAG
CGAGTCAGTGAGCGAGGAAGCGGAAGAGCGCCTGATGCGGTATTTTCTCCTTACGCATCTGTGCGGTATT
TCACACCGCATAGGGTCATGGCTGCGCCCCGACACCCGCCAACACCCGCTGACGCGCCCTGACGGGCTTG
TCTGCTCCCGGCATCCGCTTACAGACAAGCTGTGACCGTCTCCGGGAGCTGCATGTGTCAGAGGTTTTCA
CCGTCATCACCGAAACGCGCGAGGCAGAAGGAGATGGCGCCCAACAGTCCCCCGGCCACGGGGCCTGCCA
CCATACCCACGCCGAAACAAGCGCTCATGAGCCCGAAGTGGCGAGCCCGATCTTCCCCATCGGTGATGTC
GGCGATATAGGCGCCAGCAACCGCACCTGTGGCGCCGGTGATGCCGGCCACGATGCGTCCGGCGTAGAGG
ATCTGCTCATGTTTGACAGCTTATC
